Addgene plasmid #212805: pcDNA5-FRT-TO-NUbo-E3(48)-mCherry-P2A-3xFLAG-Ubc7
Purpose: Constitutive or doxycycline-inducible expression of NUbo-E3(48)-mCherry-P2A-3xFLAG-Ubc7 in mammalian cells
Depositing lab: Helle Ulrich. Depositing organization: Institut fuer Molekulare Biologie (IMB Mainz). Publication: Ubiquiton-An inducible, linkage-specific polyubiquitylation tool. Renz C, Asimaki E, Meister C, Albanese V, Petriukov K, Krapoth NC, Wegmann S, Wollscheid HP, Wong RP, Fulzele A, Chen JX, Leon S, Ulrich HD. Mol Cell. 2024 Jan 18;84(2):386-400.e11. doi: 10.1016/j.molcel.2023.11.016. Epub 2023 Dec 15. PubMed 38103558.
Backbone
  Vector backbone: pcDNA5-FRT/TO
  Vector type: Mammalian Expression
  Selectable markers: Hygromycin
Growth in bacteria
  Bacterial resistance: Ampicillin, 100 μg/mL
  Growth temperature: 37°C
  Growth strain: Top10
  Copy number: High Copy
Gene/Insert
  Gene/Insert name: NUbo-E3(48)-mCherry-P2A-3xFLAG-Ubc7
  Species: H. sapiens (human), S. cerevisiae (budding yeast)
  Cloning method: Restriction Enzyme; 5′ cloning site unknown (unknown if destroyed)
Terms and licenses: Academic/Nonprofit Terms; Industry Terms: Not Available to Industry
Depositor comments: pHU5705; codon-optimized for mammalian cells
How to cite: pcDNA5-FRT-TO-NUbo-E3(48)-mCherry-P2A-3xFLAG-Ubc7 was a gift from Helle Ulrich (Addgene plasmid # 212805 ; http://n2t.net/addgene:212805 ; RRID:Addgene_212805)
