[The description below was written by a language model from this plasmid's Addgene catalogue record and pLannotate feature annotations shown in this document.]
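Description:
pcDNA5-FRT-TO-NUbo-E3(48)-mCherry-P2A-3xFLAG-Ubc7 is a mammalian expression plasmid of about 7.5 kb built on the pcDNA5-FRT/TO backbone. It is propagated in E. coli through a high-copy ColE1/pUC-type origin with ampicillin resistance. For mammalian cells it carries an FRT site placed directly upstream of a hygromycin resistance coding sequence followed by an SV40 poly(A) signal. In this backbone design, FLP-mediated recombination into a genomic FRT site in a suitable host line is what allows hygromycin selection of single-site stable integrants. Expression is driven by the CMV enhancer/promoter followed by two tet operator elements (annotated as short PLtetO-1 fragments) and terminated by the bGH poly(A) signal. The cassette is therefore constitutive in ordinary cells and doxycycline-inducible in cells that express the Tet repressor.

The insert, codon-optimized for mammalian cells, is a single open reading frame encoding two proteins separated by a P2A ribosome-skipping peptide. The first begins with an N-terminal ubiquitin fragment (NUbo), followed by a segment of human mTOR that most likely corresponds to the rapamycin-binding FRB domain, a portion of yeast Cue1 and mCherry as a red fluorescent reporter. The second is 3xFLAG-tagged yeast Ubc7, the E2 ubiquitin-conjugating enzyme that Cue1 normally recruits; a residual attB1 site lies between the tag and Ubc7. Together these form the engineered "E3(48)" module of the Ubiquiton system, an inducible, linkage-specific polyubiquitylation tool. The "48" presumably denotes K48-linked chains, although the record does not say so. The substrate-side partner construct is not part of this plasmid.
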