Features (pLannotate 1.2.2; 28 found; start..end, strand, type, name):
     28..80      -  misc_feature   bom (fragment): basis of mobility region from pBR322
    235..614     +  enhancer       CMV enhancer: human cytomegalovirus immediate early enhancer
    615..818     +  promoter       CMV promoter: human cytomegalovirus (CMV) immediate early promoter
    820..839     +  promoter       PLtetO-1 promoter (fragment): modified phage lambda PL promoter with tet operator sites (Lutz and Bujard, 1997)
    841..860     +  promoter       PLtetO-1 promoter (fragment): modified phage lambda PL promoter with tet operator sites (Lutz and Bujard, 1997)
    868..901     +  promoter       TRE3GV promoter (fragment): 3rd-generation Tet-responsive promoter that can be activated by binding of Tet-On® 3G, optimized for retroviral and lentiviral vectors
    984..1094    +  CDS            UBIQ_AVESA (fragment): Experimental evidence at protein level: Swiss-Prot protein existence level 1. Ubiquitin exists either covalently attached to another protein, or free (unanchored). When covalently bound, it is conjugated to target proteins via an isopeptide bond either as a monomer (monoubiquitin), a polymer linked via different Lys residues of the ubiquitin (polyubiquitin chains) or a linear polymer linked via the initiator Met of the ubiquitin (linear polyubiquitin chains). Polyubiquitin chains, when attached to a target protein, have different functions depending on the Lys residue of the ubiquitin that is
   1143..1436    +  CDS            MTOR (fragment): MTOR_HUMAN - Also known as FRAP, FRAP1, FRAP2, RAFT1, RAPT1. Experimental evidence at protein level: Swiss-Prot protein existence level 1. Serine/threonine protein kinase which is a central regulator of cellular metabolism, growth and survival in response to hormones, growth factors, nutrients, energy and stress signals (PubMed:12087098, PubMed:12150925, PubMed:12150926, PubMed:12231510, PubMed:12718876, PubMed:14651849, PubMed:15268862, PubMed:15467718, PubMed:15545625, PubMed:15718470, PubMed:18497260, PubMed:18762023, PubMed:18925875, PubMed:20516213, PubMed:20537536, PubMed:21659604, PubMe
   1434..1973    +  CDS            CUE1 (fragment): CUE1_YEAST - Also known as KIS4. Experimental evidence at protein level: Swiss-Prot protein existence level 1. Component of the endoplasmic reticulum-associated protein degradation (ERAD) pathway. Recruits the soluble ubiquitin-conjugating enzyme UBC7 to the cytoplasmic face of the endoplasmic reticulum membrane where it functions in degradation of misfolded or regulated proteins localized in the endoplasmic reticulum (ER) lumen or membrane via the ubiquitin-proteasome system. Targets the E2 conjugating enzyme UBC7 to the DOA10 ubiquitin ligase complex, which is part of the ERAD-C pathway resp
   1983..2690    +  CDS            mCherry: mCherry is a basic (constitutively fluorescent) red fluorescent protein published in 2004, derived from Discosoma sp.. It is reported to be a very rapidly-maturing monomer with low acid sensitivity.
   2709..2765    +  CDS            P2A: 2A peptide from porcine teschovirus-1 polyprotein Eukaryotic ribosomes fail to insert a peptide bond between the Gly and Pro residues, yielding separate polypeptides.
   2766..2831    +  CDS            3xFLAG: three tandem FLAG® epitope tags, followed by an enterokinase cleavage site
   2838..2862    +  protein_bind   attB1: mutant version of attB; recombination site for the Gateway® BP reaction BP Clonase™
   2868..3362    +  CDS            UBC7: UBC7_YEAST - Also known as QRI8. Experimental evidence at protein level: Swiss-Prot protein existence level 1. Catalyzes the covalent attachment of ubiquitin to other proteins. Functions in degradation of misfolded or regulated proteins localized in the endoplasmic reticulum (ER) lumen or membrane via the ubiquitin-proteasome system. Cognate E2 conjugating enzyme for the DOA10 ubiquitin ligase complex, which is part of the ERAD-C pathway responsible for the rapid degradation of membrane proteins with misfolded cytoplasmic domains, and of the HRD1 ubiquitin ligase complex, which is part of the
   3416..3640    +  polyA_signal   bGH poly(A) signal: bovine growth hormone polyadenylation signal
   3644..3665    +  promoter       SV40 promoter (fragment): SV40 enhancer and early promoter
   3686..3919    +  rep_origin     f1 ori (fragment) (sequence partly withheld): f1 bacteriophage origin of replication; arrow indicates direction of (+) strand synthesis
   3924..3971    +  protein_bind   FRT: FLP-mediated recombination occurs in the 8-bp core sequence TCTAGAAA (Turan and Bode, 2011). FLP recombinase from the Saccharomyces cerevisiae 2μ plasmid
   3979..5001    +  CDS            HygR: aminoglycoside phosphotransferase from E. coli; aph(4)-Ia; confers resistance to hygromycin
   5011..5136    +  CDS            ble (fragment): BLE_KLEPN - Experimental evidence at protein level: Swiss-Prot protein existence level 1. Binding protein with a strong affinity to the bleomycin family of antibiotics. Binds to CL990; an antimitotic-antibiotic compound. From Klebsiella pneumoniae.
   5131..5252    +  polyA_signal   SV40 poly(A) signal: SV40 polyadenylation signal
   5325..5341    -  protein_bind   lac operator: The lac repressor binds to the lac operator to inhibit transcription in E. coli. This inhibition can be relieved by adding lactose or isopropyl-β-D-thiogalactopyranoside (IPTG). lac repressor encoded by lacI
   5349..5379    -  promoter       lac promoter: promoter for the E. coli lac operon
   5394..5415    -  protein_bind   CAP binding site: CAP binding activates transcription in the presence of cAMP. E. coli catabolite activator protein
   5428..5520    -  CDS            lacI (fragment): lac repressor; lacI; The lac repressor binds to the lac operator to inhibit transcription in E. coli. This inhibition can be relieved by adding lactose or isopropyl-β-D-thiogalactopyranoside (IPTG).
   5703..6291    -  rep_origin     ori: high-copy-number ColE1/pMB1/pBR322/pUC origin of replication
   6462..7322    -  CDS            AmpR: β-lactamase; bla; confers resistance to ampicillin, carbenicillin, and related antibiotics
   7323..7427    -  promoter       AmpR promoter: bla
>Addgene plasmid #212805 | pcDNA5-FRT-TO-NUbo-E3(48)-mCherry-P2A-3xFLAG-Ubc7 | addgene full sequence | sequence record 419008 | Addgene NGS Result
GACGGATCGGGAGATCTCCCGATCCCCTATGGTGCACTCTCAGTACAATCTGCTCTGATGCCGCATAGTT
AAGCCAGTATCTGCTCCCTGCTTGTGTGTTGGAGGTCGCTGAGTAGTGCGCGAGCAAAATTTAAGCTACA
ACAAGGCAAGGCTTGACCGACAATTGCATGAAGAATCTGCTTAGGGTTAGGCGTTTTGCGCTGCTTCGCG
ATGTACGGGCCAGATATACGCGTTGACATTGATTATTGACTAGTTATTAATAGTAATCAATTACGGGGTC
ATTAGTTCATAGCCCATATATGGAGTTCCGCGTTACATAACTTACGGTAAATGGCCCGCCTGGCTGACCG
CCCAACGACCCCCGCCCATTGACGTCAATAATGACGTATGTTCCCATAGTAACGCCAATAGGGACTTTCC
ATTGACGTCAATGGGTGGAGTATTTACGGTAAACTGCCCACTTGGCAGTACATCAAGTGTATCATATGCC
AAGTACGCCCCCTATTGACGTCAATGACGGTAAATGGCCCGCCTGGCATTATGCCCAGTACATGACCTTA
TGGGACTTTCCTACTTGGCAGTACATCTACGTATTAGTCATCGCTATTACCATGGTGATGCGGTTTTGGC
AGTACATCAATGGGCGTGGATAGCGGTTTGACTCACGGGGATTTCCAAGTCTCCACCCCATTGACGTCAA
TGGGAGTTTGTTTTGGCACCAAAATCAACGGGACTTTCCAAAATGTCGTAACAACTCCGCCCCATTGACG
CAAATGGGCGGTAGGCGTGTACGGTGGGAGGTCTATATAAGCAGAGCTCTCCCTATCAGTGATAGAGATC
TCCCTATCAGTGATAGAGATCGTCGACGAGCTCGTTTAGTGAACCGTCAGATCGCCTGGAGACGCCATCC
ACGCTGTTTTGACCTCCATAGAAGACACCGGGACCGATCCAGCCTCCGGACTCTAGCGTTTAAACTTAAG
CTTATGCAGATCTTCGTGAAGACCCTGACCGGCAAGACCGCCACCCTGGAGGTGGAGAGCAGCGACACCA
TCGACAACGTGAAGAGCAAGATCCAGGACAAGGAGGGCATCCCCGGCAGCGGCGCCTACCCCTACGACGT
GCCCGACTACGCCGGCAACGGCATCCTGTGGCACGAGATGTGGCACGAGGGCCTGGAGGAGGCCAGCCGC
CTGTACTTCGGCGAGCGCAACGTGAAGGGCATGTTCGAGGTGCTGGAGCCCCTGCACGCCATGATGGAGC
GCGGCCCCCAGACCCTGAAGGAGACCAGCTTCAACCAGGCCTACGGCCGCGACCTGATGGAGGCCCAGGA
GTGGTGCCGCAAGTACATGAAGAGCGGCAACGTGAAGGACCTGCTGCAGGCCTGGGACCTGTACTACCAC
GTGTTCCGCCGCATCAGCAAGACTAGTGAGCTGCAGAGCAACCAGCACCCAAGCGCACAGCGTCTGAGCG
CAACCGGTGTGAACGCACACGGTCGTCCACAGGGTAGCACCCAGAACGCTCTGCGCCGTACCGGCCGTGT
GAACGGCGGCCACCCAGTGACCACCCAGATGGTGGAGACCGTGCAGAACCTGGCCCCCAACCTGCACCCC
GAGCAGATCCGCTACAGCCTGGAGAACACCGGCAGCGTGGAGGAGACCGTGGAGCGCTACCTGCGCGGCG
ACGAGTTCAGCTTCCCACCAGGTTTCGAGCCAAGCCGCGCTCCAATGGGTGCCAACGCTGCTGTGGACAA
CAACGCCGCCGGTGGTGGTGAGTTCAACGACCCCCGCAAGAAGAACATGATCTGCGCCGAGAACCTGCTG
GACAAGTTCCACGTGGACCTGAACGAGGACATGAGCAACCTGAGCTTCAAGGACCTGGACATCGAGGAGC
GCAAGCGCCTGCTGGTGTGGCAGGCCCGCAAGAACCTGGAGACCAAGCTGCAGAGCGACAAGGACCTGCA
GAGCCTGCTGACCTTAATTAACATGGTGAGCAAGGGCGAGGAGGATAACATGGCCATCATCAAGGAGTTC
ATGCGCTTCAAGGTGCACATGGAGGGCTCCGTGAACGGCCACGAGTTCGAGATCGAGGGCGAGGGCGAGG
GCCGCCCCTACGAGGGCACCCAGACCGCCAAGCTGAAGGTGACCAAGGGTGGCCCCCTGCCCTTCGCCTG
GGACATCCTGTCCCCTCAGTTCATGTACGGCTCCAAGGCCTACGTGAAGCACCCCGCCGACATCCCCGAC
TACTTGAAGCTGTCCTTCCCCGAGGGCTTCAAGTGGGAGCGCGTGATGAACTTCGAGGACGGCGGCGTGG
TGACCGTGACCCAGGACTCCTCCCTGCAGGACGGCGAGTTCATCTACAAGGTGAAGCTGCGCGGCACCAA
CTTCCCCTCCGACGGCCCCGTAATGCAGAAGAAGACCATGGGCTGGGAGGCCTCCTCCGAGCGGATGTAC
CCCGAGGACGGCGCCCTGAAGGGCGAGATCAAGCAGAGGCTGAAGCTGAAGGACGGCGGCCACTACGACG
CTGAGGTCAAGACCACCTACAAGGCCAAGAAGCCCGTGCAGCTGCCCGGCGCCTACAACGTCAACATCAA
GTTGGACATCACCTCCCACAACGAGGACTACACCATCGTGGAACAGTACGAACGCGCCGAGGGCCGCCAC
TCCACCGGCGGCATGGACGAGCTGTACAAATTAATTAACGGAAGCGGAGCCACGAACTTCTCTCTGTTAA
AGCAAGCAGGAGACGTGGAAGAAAACCCCGGTCCTGACTACAAAGACCATGACGGTGATTATAAAGATCA
TGACATCGACTACAAGGATGACGATGACAAGGATATCACAAGTTTGTACAAAAAAGCAGGCTCCACCATG
AGCAAGACCGCCCAGAAGCGCCTGCTGAAGGAGCTGCAGCAGCTGATCAAGGACAGCCCCCCCGGCATCG
TGGCCGGCCCCAAGAGCGAGAACAACATCTTCATCTGGGACTGCCTGATCCAGGGCCCCCCCGACACCCC
CTACGCCGACGGCGTGTTCAACGCCAAGCTGGAGTTCCCCAAGGACTACCCCCTGAGCCCCCCCAAGCTG
ACCTTCACCCCCAGCATCCTGCACCCCAACATCTACCCCAACGGCGAGGTGTGCATCAGCATCCTGCACA
GCCCCGGCGACGACCCCAACATGTACGAGCTGGCCGAGGAGCGCTGGAGCCCCGTGCAGAGCGTGGAGAA
GATCCTGCTGAGCGTGATGAGCATGCTGAGCGAGCCCAACATCGAGAGCGGCGCCAACATCGACGCCTGC
ATCCTGTGGCGCGACAACCGCCCCGAGTTCGAGCGCCAGGTGAAGCTGAGCATCCTGAAGAGCCTGGGCT
TCTGAGCGGCCGCTCGAGTCTAGAGGGCCCGTTTAAACCCGCTGATCAGCCTCGACTGTGCCTTCTAGTT
GCCAGCCATCTGTTGTTTGCCCCTCCCCCGTGCCTTCCTTGACCCTGGAAGGTGCCACTCCCACTGTCCT
TTCCTAATAAAATGAGGAAATTGCATCGCATTGTCTGAGTAGGTGTCATTCTATTCTGGGGGGTGGGGTG
GGGCAGGACAGCAAGGGGGAGGATTGGGAAGACAATAGCAGGCATGCTGGGGATGCGGTGGGCTCTATGG
CTTCTGAGGCGGAAAGAACCAGCTGGGGCTCTAGGGGGTATCCCC
[124 nt withheld, positions 3686-3809]
C
[91 nt withheld, positions 3811-3901]
AGGGTGATGGTTCACGTACCTAGAAGTTCCTATTCCGAAGTTCCTATTCTCTAGAAAGTATAGGAACTTC
CTTGGCCAAAAAGCCTGAACTCACCGCGACGTCTGTCGAGAAGTTTCTGATCGAAAAGTTCGACAGCGTC
TCCGACCTGATGCAGCTCTCGGAGGGCGAAGAATCTCGTGCTTTCAGCTTCGATGTAGGAGGGCGTGGAT
ATGTCCTGCGGGTAAATAGCTGCGCCGATGGTTTCTACAAAGATCGTTATGTTTATCGGCACTTTGCATC
GGCCGCGCTCCCGATTCCGGAAGTGCTTGACATTGGGGAATTCAGCGAGAGCCTGACCTATTGCATCTCC
CGCCGTGCACAGGGTGTCACGTTGCAAGACCTGCCTGAAACCGAACTGCCCGCTGTTCTGCAGCCGGTCG
CGGAGGCCATGGATGCGATCGCTGCGGCCGATCTTAGCCAGACGAGCGGGTTCGGCCCATTCGGACCGCA
AGGAATCGGTCAATACACTACATGGCGTGATTTCATATGCGCGATTGCTGATCCCCATGTGTATCACTGG
CAAACTGTGATGGACGACACCGTCAGTGCGTCCGTCGCGCAGGCTCTCGATGAGCTGATGCTTTGGGCCG
AGGACTGCCCCGAAGTCCGGCACCTCGTGCACGCGGATTTCGGCTCCAACAATGTCCTGACGGACAATGG
CCGCATAACAGCGGTCATTGACTGGAGCGAGGCGATGTTCGGGGATTCCCAATACGAGGTCGCCAACATC
TTCTTCTGGAGGCCGTGGTTGGCTTGTATGGAGCAGCAGACGCGCTACTTCGAGCGGAGGCATCCGGAGC
TTGCAGGATCGCCGCGGCTCCGGGCGTATATGCTCCGCATTGGTCTTGACCAACTCTATCAGAGCTTGGT
TGACGGCAATTTCGATGATGCAGCTTGGGCGCAGGGTCGATGCGACGCAATCGTCCGATCCGGAGCCGGG
ACTGTCGGGCGTACACAAATCGCCCGCAGAAGCGCGGCCGTCTGGACCGATGGCTGTGTAGAAGTACTCG
CCGATAGTGGAAACCGACGCCCCAGCACTCGTCCGAGGGCAAAGGAATAGCACGTACTACGAGATTTCGA
TTCCACCGCCGCCTTCTATGAAAGGTTGGGCTTCGGAATCGTTTTCCGGGACGCCGGCTGGATGATCCTC
CAGCGCGGGGATCTCATGCTGGAGTTCTTCGCCCACCCCAACTTGTTTATTGCAGCTTATAATGGTTACA
AATAAAGCAATAGCATCACAAATTTCACAAATAAAGCATTTTTTTCACTGCATTCTAGTTGTGGTTTGTC
CAAACTCATCAATGTATCTTATCATGTCTGTATACCGTCGACCTCTAGCTAGAGCTTGGCGTAATCATGG
TCATAGCTGTTTCCTGTGTGAAATTGTTATCCGCTCACAATTCCACACAACATACGAGCCGGAAGCATAA
AGTGTAAAGCCTGGGGTGCCTAATGAGTGAGCTAACTCACATTAATTGCGTTGCGCTCACTGCCCGCTTT
CCAGTCGGGAAACCTGTCGTGCCAGCTGCATTAATGAATCGGCCAACGCGCGGGGAGAGGCGGTTTGCGT
ATTGGGCGCTCTTCCGCTTCCTCGCTCACTGACTCGCTGCGCTCGGTCGTTCGGCTGCGGCGAGCGGTAT
CAGCTCACTCAAAGGCGGTAATACGGTTATCCACAGAATCAGGGGATAACGCAGGAAAGAACATGTGAGC
AAAAGGCCAGCAAAAGGCCAGGAACCGTAAAAAGGCCGCGTTGCTGGCGTTTTTCCATAGGCTCCGCCCC
CCTGACGAGCATCACAAAAATCGACGCTCAAGTCAGAGGTGGCGAAACCCGACAGGACTATAAAGATACC
AGGCGTTTCCCCCTGGAAGCTCCCTCGTGCGCTCTCCTGTTCCGACCCTGCCGCTTACCGGATACCTGTC
CGCCTTTCTCCCTTCGGGAAGCGTGGCGCTTTCTCATAGCTCACGCTGTAGGTATCTCAGTTCGGTGTAG
GTCGTTCGCTCCAAGCTGGGCTGTGTGCACGAACCCCCCGTTCAGCCCGACCGCTGCGCCTTATCCGGTA
ACTATCGTCTTGAGTCCAACCCGGTAAGACACGACTTATCGCCACTGGCAGCAGCCACTGGTAACAGGAT
TAGCAGAGCGAGGTATGTAGGCGGTGCTACAGAGTTCTTGAAGTGGTGGCCTAACTACGGCTACACTAGA
AGAACAGTATTTGGTATCTGCGCTCTGCTGAAGCCAGTTACCTTCGGAAAAAGAGTTGGTAGCTCTTGAT
CCGGCAAACAAACCACCGCTGGTAGCGGTGGTTTTTTTGTTTGCAAGCAGCAGATTACGCGCAGAAAAAA
AGGATCTCAAGAAGATCCTTTGATCTTTTCTACGGGGTCTGACGCTCAGTGGAACGAAAACTCACGTTAA
GGGATTTTGGTCATGAGATTATCAAAAAGGATCTTCACCTAGATCCTTTTAAATTAAAAATGAAGTTTTA
AATCAATCTAAAGTATATATGAGTAAACTTGGTCTGACAGTTACCAATGCTTAATCAGTGAGGCACCTAT
CTCAGCGATCTGTCTATTTCGTTCATCCATAGTTGCCTGACTCCCCGTCGTGTAGATAACTACGATACGG
GAGGGCTTACCATCTGGCCCCAGTGCTGCAATGATACCGCGAGACCCACGCTCACCGGCTCCAGATTTAT
CAGCAATAAACCAGCCAGCCGGAAGGGCCGAGCGCAGAAGTGGTCCTGCAACTTTATCCGCCTCCATCCA
GTCTATTAATTGTTGCCGGGAAGCTAGAGTAAGTAGTTCGCCAGTTAATAGTTTGCGCAACGTTGTTGCC
ATTGCTACAGGCATCGTGGTGTCACGCTCGTCGTTTGGTATGGCTTCATTCAGCTCCGGTTCCCAACGAT
CAAGGCGAGTTACATGATCCCCCATGTTGTGCAAAAAAGCGGTTAGCTCCTTCGGTCCTCCGATCGTTGT
CAGAAGTAAGTTGGCCGCAGTGTTATCACTCATGGTTATGGCAGCACTGCATAATTCTCTTACTGTCATG
CCATCCGTAAGATGCTTTTCTGTGACTGGTGAGTACTCAACCAAGTCATTCTGAGAATAGTGTATGCGGC
GACCGAGTTGCTCTTGCCCGGCGTCAATACGGGATAATACCGCGCCACATAGCAGAACTTTAAAAGTGCT
CATCATTGGAAAACGTTCTTCGGGGCGAAAACTCTCAAGGATCTTACCGCTGTTGAGATCCAGTTCGATG
TAACCCACTCGTGCACCCAACTGATCTTCAGCATCTTTTACTTTCACCAGCGTTTCTGGGTGAGCAAAAA
CAGGAAGGCAAAATGCCGCAAAAAAGGGAATAAGGGCGACACGGAAATGTTGAATACTCATACTCTTCCT
TTTTCAATATTATTGAAGCATTTATCAGGGTTATTGTCTCATGAGCGGATACATATTTGAATGTATTTAG
AAAAATAAACAAATAGGGGTTCCGCGCACATTTCCCCGAAAAGTGCCACCTGACGTC
